>Addgene plasmid #223088 | pCMV-T7-SpCas9(KWAVIG)-P2A-EGFP (RAS2999) | addgene full sequence | sequence record 447651 | Addgene NGS Result
ATGAATCGGCCAACGCGCGGGGAGAGGCGGTTTGCGTATTGGGCGCTCTTCCGCTTCCTCGCTCACTGAC
TCGCTGCGCTCGGTCGTTCGGCTGCGGCGAGCGGTATCAGCTCACTCAAAGGCGGTAATACGGTTATCCA
CAGAATCAGGGGATAACGCAGGAAAGAACATGTGAGCAAAAGGCCAGCAAAAGGCCAGGAACCGTAAAAA
GGCCGCGTTGCTGGCGTTTTTCCATAGGCTCCGCCCCCCTGACGAGCATCACAAAAATCGACGCTCAAGT
CAGAGGTGGCGAAACCCGACAGGACTATAAAGATACCAGGCGTTTCCCCCTGGAAGCTCCCTCGTGCGCT
CTCCTGTTCCGACCCTGCCGCTTACCGGATACCTGTCCGCCTTTCTCCCTTCGGGAAGCGTGGCGCTTTC
TCATAGCTCACGCTGTAGGTATCTCAGTTCGGTGTAGGTCGTTCGCTCCAAGCTGGGCTGTGTGCACGAA
CCCCCCGTTCAGCCCGACCGCTGCGCCTTATCCGGTAACTATCGTCTTGAGTCCAACCCGGTAAGACACG
ACTTATCGCCACTGGCAGCAGCCACTGGTAACAGGATTAGCAGAGCGAGGTATGTAGGCGGTGCTACAGA
GTTCTTGAAGTGGTGGCCTAACTACGGCTACACTAGAAGAACAGTATTTGGTATCTGCGCTCTGCTGAAG
CCAGTTACCTTCGGAAAAAGAGTTGGTAGCTCTTGATCCGGCAAACAAACCACCGCTGGTAGCGGTGGTT
TTTTTGTTTGCAAGCAGCAGATTACGCGCAGAAAAAAAGGATCTCAAGAAGATCCTTTGATCTTTTCTAC
GGGGTCTGACGCTCAGTGGAACGAAAACTCACGTTAAGGGATTTTGGTCATGAGATTATCAAAAAGGATC
TTCACCTAGATCCTTTTAAATTAAAAATGAAGTTTTAAATCAATCTAAAGTATATATGAGTAAACTTGGT
CTGACAGTTACCAATGCTTAATCAGTGAGGCACCTATCTCAGCGATCTGTCTATTTCGTTCATCCATAGT
TGCCTGACTCCCCGTCGTGTAGATAACTACGATACGGGAGGGCTTACCATCTGGCCCCAGTGCTGCAATG
ATACCGCGAGACCCACGCTCACCGGCTCCAGATTTATCAGCAATAAACCAGCCAGCCGGAAGGGCCGAGC
GCAGAAGTGGTCCTGCAACTTTATCCGCCTCCATCCAGTCTATTAATTGTTGCCGGGAAGCTAGAGTAAG
TAGTTCGCCAGTTAATAGTTTGCGCAACGTTGTTGCCATTGCTACAGGCATCGTGGTGTCACGCTCGTCG
TTTGGTATGGCTTCATTCAGCTCCGGTTCCCAACGATCAAGGCGAGTTACATGATCCCCCATGTTGTGCA
AAAAAGCGGTTAGCTCCTTCGGTCCTCCGATCGTTGTCAGAAGTAAGTTGGCCGCAGTGTTATCACTCAT
GGTTATGGCAGCACTGCATAATTCTCTTACTGTCATGCCATCCGTAAGATGCTTTTCTGTGACTGGTGAG
TACTCAACCAAGTCATTCTGAGAATAGTGTATGCGGCGACCGAGTTGCTCTTGCCCGGCGTCAATACGGG
ATAATACCGCGCCACATAGCAGAACTTTAAAAGTGCTCATCATTGGAAAACGTTCTTCGGGGCGAAAACT
CTCAAGGATCTTACCGCTGTTGAGATCCAGTTCGATGTAACCCACTCGTGCACCCAACTGATCTTCAGCA
TCTTTTACTTTCACCAGCGTTTCTGGGTGAGCAAAAACAGGAAGGCAAAATGCCGCAAAAAAGGGAATAA
GGGCGACACGGAAATGTTGAATACTCATACTCTTCCTTTTTCAATATTATTGAAGCATTTATCAGGGTTA
TTGTCTCATGAGCGGATACATATTTGAATGTATTTAGAAAAATAAACAAATAGGGGTTCCGCGCACATTT
CCCCGAAAAGTGCCACCTGACGTCGACGGATCGGGAGATCGATCTCCCGATCCCCTAGGGTCGACTCTCA
GTACAATCTGCTCTGATGCCGCATAGTTAAGCCAGTATCTGCTCCCTGCTTGTGTGTTGGAGGTCGCTGA
GTAGTGCGCGAGCAAAATTTAAGCTACAACAAGGCAAGGCTTGACCGACAATTGCATGAAGAATCTGCTT
AGGGTTAGGCGTTTTGCGCTGCTTCGCGATGTACGGGCCAGATATACGCGTTGACATTGATTATTGACTA
GTTATTAATAGTAATCAATTACGGGGTCATTAGTTCATAGCCCATATATGGAGTTCCGCGTTACATAACT
TACGGTAAATGGCCCGCCTGGCTGACCGCCCAACGACCCCCGCCCATTGACGTCAATAATGACGTATGTT
CCCATAGTAACGCCAATAGGGACTTTCCATTGACGTCAATGGGTGGAGTATTTACGGTAAACTGCCCACT
TGGCAGTACATCAAGTGTATCATATGCCAAGTACGCCCCCTATTGACGTCAATGACGGTAAATGGCCCGC
CTGGCATTATGCCCAGTACATGACCTTATGGGACTTTCCTACTTGGCAGTACATCTACGTATTAGTCATC
GCTATTACCATGGTGATGCGGTTTTGGCAGTACATCAATGGGCGTGGATAGCGGTTTGACTCACGGGGAT
TTCCAAGTCTCCACCCCATTGACGTCAATGGGAGTTTGTTTTGGCACCAAAATCAACGGGACTTTCCAAA
ATGTCGTAACAACTCCGCCCCATTGACGCAAATGGGCGGTAGGCGTGTACGGTGGGAGGTCTATATAAGC
AGAGCTGGTTTAGTGAACCGTCAGATCCGCTAGAGATCCGCGGCCGCTAATACGACTCACTATAGGGAGA
GCCGCCACCATGGACAAGAAGTACAGCATCGGCCTGGACATCGGCACCAACTCTGTGGGCTGGGCCGTGA
TCACCGACGAGTACAAGGTGCCCAGCAAGAAATTCAAGGTGCTGGGCAACACCGACCGGCACAGCATCAA
GAAGAACCTGATCGGAGCCCTGCTGTTCGACAGCGGCGAAACAGCCGAGGCCACCCGGCTGAAGAGAACC
GCCAGAAGAAGATACACCAGACGGAAGAACCGGATCTGCTATCTGCAAGAGATCTTCAGCAACGAGATGG
CCAAGGTGGACGACAGCTTCTTCCACAGACTGGAAGAGTCCTTCCTGGTGGAAGAGGATAAGAAGCACGA
GCGGCACCCCATCTTCGGCAACATCGTGGACGAGGTGGCCTACCACGAGAAGTACCCCACCATCTACCAC
CTGAGAAAGAAACTGGTGGACAGCACCGACAAGGCCGACCTGCGGCTGATCTATCTGGCCCTGGCCCACA
TGATCAAGTTCCGGGGCCACTTCCTGATCGAGGGCGACCTGAACCCCGACAACAGCGACGTGGACAAGCT
GTTCATCCAGCTGGTGCAGACCTACAACCAGCTGTTCGAGGAAAACCCCATCAACGCCAGCGGCGTGGAC
GCCAAGGCCATCCTGTCTGCCAGACTGAGCAAGAGCAGACGGCTGGAAAATCTGATCGCCCAGCTGCCCG
GCGAGAAGAAGAATGGCCTGTTCGGAAACCTGATTGCCCTGAGCCTGGGCCTGACCCCCAACTTCAAGAG
CAACTTCGACCTGGCCGAGGATGCCAAACTGCAGCTGAGCAAGGACACCTACGACGACGACCTGGACAAC
CTGCTGGCCCAGATCGGCGACCAGTACGCCGACCTGTTTCTGGCCGCCAAGAACCTGTCCGACGCCATCC
TGCTGAGCGACATCCTGAGAGTGAACACCGAGATCACCAAGGCCCCCCTGAGCGCCTCTATGATCAAGAG
ATACGACGAGCACCACCAGGACCTGACCCTGCTGAAAGCTCTCGTGCGGCAGCAGCTGCCTGAGAAGTAC
AAAGAGATTTTCTTCGACCAGAGCAAGAACGGCTACGCCGGCTACATTGACGGCGGAGCCAGCCAGGAAG
AGTTCTACAAGTTCATCAAGCCCATCCTGGAAAAGATGGACGGCACCGAGGAACTGCTCGTGAAGCTGAA
CAGAGAGGACCTGCTGCGGAAGCAGCGGACCTTCGACAACGGCAGCATCCCCCACCAGATCCACCTGGGA
GAGCTGCACGCCATTCTGCGGCGGCAGGAAGATTTTTACCCATTCCTGAAGGACAACCGGGAAAAGATCG
AGAAGATCCTGACCTTCCGCATCCCCTACTACGTGGGCCCTCTGGCCAGGGGAAACAGCAGATTCGCCTG
GATGACCAGAAAGAGCGAGGAAACCATCACCCCCTGGAACTTCGAGGAAGTGGTGGACAAGGGCGCTTCC
GCCCAGAGCTTCATCGAGCGGATGACCAACTTCGATAAGAACCTGCCCAACGAGAAGGTGCTGCCCAAGC
ACAGCCTGCTGTACGAGTACTTCACCGTGTATAACGAGCTGACCAAAGTGAAATACGTGACCGAGGGAAT
GAGAAAGCCCGCCTTCCTGAGCGGCGAGCAGAAAAAGGCCATCGTGGACCTGCTGTTCAAGACCAACCGG
AAAGTGACCGTGAAGCAGCTGAAAGAGGACTACTTCAAGAAAATCGAGTGCTTCGACTCCGTGGAAATCT
CCGGCGTGGAAGATCGGTTCAACGCCTCCCTGGGCACATACCACGATCTGCTGAAAATTATCAAGGACAA
GGACTTCCTGGACAATGAGGAAAACGAGGACATTCTGGAAGATATCGTGCTGACCCTGACACTGTTTGAG
GACAGAGAGATGATCGAGGAACGGCTGAAAACCTATGCCCACCTGTTCGACGACAAAGTGATGAAGCAGC
TGAAGCGGCGGAGATACACCGGCTGGGGCAGGCTGAGCCGGAAGCTGATCAACGGCATCCGGGACAAGCA
GTCCGGCAAGACAATCCTGGATTTCCTGAAGTCCGACGGCTTCGCCAACAGAAACTTCATGCAGCTGATC
CACGACGACAGCCTGACCTTTAAAGAGGACATCCAGAAAGCCCAGGTGTCCGGCCAGGGCGATAGCCTGC
ACGAGCACATTGCCAATCTGGCCGGCAGCCCCGCCATTAAGAAGGGCATCCTGCAGACAGTGAAGGTGGT
GGACGAGCTCGTGAAAGTGATGGGCCGGCACAAGCCCGAGAACATCGTGATCGAAATGGCCAGAGAGAAC
CAGACCACCCAGAAGGGACAGAAGAACAGCCGCGAGAGAATGAAGCGGATCGAAGAGGGCATCAAAGAGC
TGGGCAGCCAGATCCTGAAAGAACACCCCGTGGAAAACACCCAGCTGCAGAACGAGAAGCTGTACCTGTA
CTACCTGCAGAATGGGCGGGATATGTACGTGGACCAGGAACTGGACATCAACCGGCTGTCCGACTACGAT
GTGGACCATATCGTGCCTCAGAGCTTTCTGAAGGACGACTCCATCGACAACAAGGTGCTGACCAGAAGCG
ACAAGAACCGGGGCAAGAGCGACAACGTGCCCTCCGAAGAGGTCGTGAAGAAGATGAAGAACTACTGGCG
GCAGCTGCTGAACGCCAAGCTGATTACCCAGAGAAAGTTCGACAATCTGACCAAGGCCGAGAGAGGCGGC
CTGAGCGAACTGGATAAGGCCGGCTTCATCAAGAGACAGCTGGTGGAAACCCGGCAGATCACAAAGCACG
TGGCACAGATCCTGGACTCCCGGATGAACACTAAGTACGACGAGAATGACAAGCTGATCCGGGAAGTGAA
AGTGATCACCCTGAAGTCCAAGCTGGTGTCCGATTTCCGGAAGGATTTCCAGTTTTACAAAGTGCGCGAG
ATCAACAACTACCACCACGCCCACGACGCCTACCTGAACGCCGTCGTGGGAACCGCCCTGATCAAAAAGT
ACCCTAAGCTGGAAAGCGAGTTCGTGTACGGCGACTACAAGGTGTACGACGTGCGGAAGATGATCGCCAA
GAGCGAGCAGGAAATCGGCAAGGCTACCGCCAAGTACTTCTTCTACAGCAACATCATGAACTTTTTCAAG
ACCGAGATTACCCTGGCCAACGGCGAGATCCGGAAGCGGCCTCTGATCGAGACAAACGGCGAAACCGGGG
AGATCGTGTGGGATAAGGGCCGGGATTTTGCCACCGTGCGGAAAGTGCTGAGCATGCCCCAAGTGAATAT
CGTGAAAAAGACCGAGGTGCAGACAGGCGGCTTCAGCAAAGAGTCTATCCTGCCCAAGAGGAACAGCGAT
AAGCTGATCGCCAGAAAGAAGGACTGGGACCCTAAGAAGTACGGCGGCTTCAAGTGGCCCACCGTGGCCT
ATTCTGTGCTGGTGGTGGCCAAAGTGGAAAAGGGCAAGTCCAAGAAACTGAAGAGTGTGAAAGAGCTGCT
GGGGATCACCATCATGGAAAGAAGCAGCTTCGAGAAGAATCCCATCGACTTTCTGGAAGCCAAGGGCTAC
AAAGAAGTGAAAAAGGACCTGATCATCAAGCTGCCTAAGTACTCCCTGTTCGAGCTGGAAAACGGCCGGA
AGAGAATGCTGGCCTCTGCCGCCGTGCTGCAGAAGGGAAACGAACTGGCCCTGCCCTCCAAATATGTGAA
CTTCCTGTACCTGGCCAGCCACTATGAGAAGCTGAAGGGCTCCCCCGAGGATAATGAGCAGAAACAGCTG
TTTGTGGAACAGCACAAGCACTACCTGGACGAGATCATCGAGCAGATCAGCGAGTTCTCCAAGAGAGTGA
TCCTGGCCGACGCTAATCTGGACAAAGTGCTGTCCGCCTACAACAAGCACCGGGATAAGCCCATCAGAGA
GCAGGCCGAGAATATCATCCACCTGTTTACCCTGACCAATCTGGGAGCCCCTGCCGCCTTCAAGTACTTT
GACACCACCATCGACCGGAAGATCTACGGCAGCACCAAAGAGGTGCTGGACGCCACCCTGATCCACCAGA
GCATCACCGGCCTGTACGAGACACGGATCGACCTGTCTCAGCTGGGAGGCGACGGATCCGGCGGAGGCGG
AAGCGGGAAAAGAACCGCCGACGGCAGCGAATTCGAGCCCAAGAAGAAGAGGAAAGTCTCGAGCGGAGGC
GACTACAAAGACCATGACGGTGATTATAAAGATCATGACATCGATTACAAGGATGACGATGACAAGGGAG
GCGGTGGAAGCGGCGCAACAAACTTCTCTCTGCTGAAACAAGCCGGAGATGTCGAAGAGAATCCTGGACC
GATGGTGAGCAAGGGCGAGGAGCTGTTCACCGGGGTGGTGCCCATCCTGGTCGAGCTGGACGGCGACGTA
AACGGCCACAAGTTCAGCGTGTCCGGCGAGGGCGAGGGCGATGCCACCTACGGCAAGCTGACCCTGAAGT
TCATCTGCACCACCGGCAAGCTGCCCGTGCCCTGGCCCACCCTCGTGACCACCCTGACCTACGGCGTGCA
GTGCTTCAGCCGCTACCCCGACCACATGAAGCAGCACGACTTCTTCAAGTCCGCCATGCCCGAAGGCTAC
GTCCAGGAGCGCACCATCTTCTTCAAGGACGACGGCAACTACAAGACCCGCGCCGAGGTGAAGTTCGAGG
GCGACACCCTGGTGAACCGCATCGAGCTGAAGGGCATCGACTTCAAGGAGGACGGCAACATCCTGGGGCA
CAAGCTGGAGTACAACTACAACAGCCACAACGTCTATATCATGGCCGACAAGCAGAAGAACGGCATCAAG
GTGAACTTCAAGATCCGCCACAACATCGAGGACGGCAGCGTGCAGCTCGCCGACCACTACCAGCAGAACA
CCCCCATCGGCGACGGCCCCGTGCTGCTGCCCGACAACCACTACCTGAGCACCCAGTCCGCCCTGAGCAA
AGACCCCAACGAGAAGCGCGATCACATGGTCCTGCTGGAGTTCGTGACCGCCGCCGGGATCACTCTCGGC
ATGGACGAGCTGTACAAGTGACCGGTCATCATCACCATCACCATTGAGTTTAAACCCGCTGATCAGCCTC
GACTGTGCCTTCTAGTTGCCAGCCATCTGTTGTTTGCCCCTCCCCCGTGCCTTCCTTGACCCTGGAAGGT
GCCACTCCCACTGTCCTTTCCTAATAAAATGAGGAAATTGCATCGCATTGTCTGAGTAGGTGTCATTCTA
TTCTGGGGGGTGGGGTGGGGCAGGACAGCAAGGGGGAGGATTGGGAAGACAATAGCAGGCATGCTGGGGA
TGCGGTGGGCTCTATGGCTTCTGAGGCGGAAAGAACCAGCTGGGGCTCGATACCGTCGACCTCTAGCTAG
AGCTTGGCGTAATCATGGTCATAGCTGTTTCCTGTGTGAAATTGTTATCCGCTCACAATTCCACACAACA
TACGAGCCGGAAGCATAAAGTGTAAAGCCTAGGGTGCCTAATGAGTGAGCTAACTCACATTAATTGCGTT
GCGCTCACTGCCCGCTTTCCAGTCGGGAAACCTGTCGTGCCAGCTGCATTA
Features (pLannotate 1.2.2; 18 found; start..end, strand, type, name):
    229..817     -  rep_origin     ori: high-copy-number ColE1/pMB1/pBR322/pUC origin of replication
    988..1848    -  CDS            AmpR: β-lactamase; bla; confers resistance to ampicillin, carbenicillin, and related antibiotics
   1849..1953    -  promoter       AmpR promoter: bla
   2024..2068    -  misc_feature   bom (fragment): basis of mobility region from pBR322
   2223..2602    +  enhancer       CMV enhancer: human cytomegalovirus immediate early enhancer
   2603..2806    +  promoter       CMV promoter: human cytomegalovirus (CMV) immediate early promoter
   2848..2866    +  promoter       T7 promoter: promoter for bacteriophage T7 RNA polymerase
   2880..4598    +  CDS            Cas9(N): N-terminal portion of Streptococcus pyogenes Cas9 (Zetsche et al., 2015)
   4485..6983    +  CDS            Cas9(C): C-terminal portion of Streptococcus pyogenes Cas9 (Zetsche et al., 2015)
   7071..7136    +  CDS            3xFLAG: three tandem FLAG® epitope tags, followed by an enterokinase cleavage site
   7212..7928    +  CDS            EGFP: EGFP is a basic (constitutively fluorescent) green fluorescent protein published in 1996, derived from Aequorea victoria. It is reported to be a rapidly-maturing weak dimer with moderate acid sensitivity.
   7983..8207    +  polyA_signal   bGH poly(A) signal: bovine growth hormone polyadenylation signal
   8211..8232    +  promoter       SV40 promoter (fragment): SV40 enhancer and early promoter
   8237..8253    +  misc_feature   MCS (fragment): pBluescript multiple cloning site
   8302..8318    -  protein_bind   lac operator: The lac repressor binds to the lac operator to inhibit transcription in E. coli. This inhibition can be relieved by adding lactose or isopropyl-β-D-thiogalactopyranoside (IPTG). lac repressor encoded by lacI
   8326..8356    -  promoter       lac promoter: promoter for the E. coli lac operon
   8371..8392    -  protein_bind   CAP binding site: CAP binding activates transcription in the presence of cAMP. E. coli catabolite activator protein
   8405..46      -  CDS            lacI (fragment) (across the origin): lac repressor; lacI; The lac repressor binds to the lac operator to inhibit transcription in E. coli. This inhibition can be relieved by adding lactose or isopropyl-β-D-thiogalactopyranoside (IPTG).
