[The description below was written by a language model from this plasmid's Addgene catalogue record and pLannotate feature annotations shown in this document.]
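Description:
pCMV-T7-SpCas9(KWAVIG)-P2A-EGFP (RAS2999) is an 8,451 nt mammalian expression and CRISPR plasmid built by Gibson cloning on the pCMV-T7-SpCas9-P2A-EGFP (RTW3027) backbone. It is maintained in E. coli through a high-copy ColE1/pUC-type origin and selected with ampicillin via the β-lactamase gene and its native promoter. The feature table also picks up short backbone remnants (a bom fragment, lac promoter/operator and CAP site, lacI and SV40 promoter fragments, an MCS fragment) that appear to play no role in the expression cassette.

The payload is a human codon-optimized Streptococcus pyogenes Cas9 nuclease carrying six substitutions, D1135K, S1136W, G1218A, E1219V, R1335I and T1337G, which give the variant its "KWAVIG" name. The associated publication concerns engineering custom Cas9 PAM variants, so this enzyme is one of a collection with altered PAM preferences, although the record does not state which PAM it recognizes. The annotation software splits the Cas9 coding region into two overlapping N- and C-terminal matches, but these represent one continuous open reading frame. At its C terminus the nuclease is fused to a bipartite nuclear localization signal (BPNLS) and a 3xFLAG epitope, followed by a P2A ribosomal-skipping peptide and EGFP, so that the fluorescent protein is produced as a separate polypeptide and marks cells expressing the nuclease. The BPNLS and P2A are listed in the catalogue fields but not annotated in the feature table.

Transcription in human cells is driven by the CMV immediate-early enhancer and promoter and terminated by the bGH polyadenylation signal. A T7 promoter between CMV and the coding sequence additionally allows in vitro transcription. No guide RNA cassette is annotated, so the guide would need to be supplied separately.
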