Addgene plasmid #223088: pCMV-T7-SpCas9(KWAVIG)-P2A-EGFP (RAS2999)
Purpose: pCMV and pT7 Human expression plasmid for SpCas9 enzyme with KWAVIG amino acids at positions 1135,1136,1218,1219,1335,T1337 with C-term BPNLS-P2A-EGFP
Depositing lab: Benjamin Kleinstiver. Depositing organization: Massachusetts General Hospital. Publication: Custom CRISPR-Cas9 PAM variants via scalable engineering and machine learning. Silverstein RA, Kim N, Kroell AS, Walton RT, Delano J, Butcher RM, Pacesa M, Smith BK, Christie KA, Ha LL, Meis RJ, Clark AB, Spinner AD, Lazzarotto CR, Li Y, Matsubara A, Urbina EO, Dahl GA, Correia BE, Marks DS, Tsai SQ, Pinello L, De Ravin SS, Liu Q, Kleinstiver BP. Nature. 2025 Apr 22. doi: 10.1038/s41586-025-09021-y. PubMed 40262634.
Backbone
  Vector backbone: pCMV-T7-SpCas9-P2A-EGFP (RTW3027)
  Backbone manufacturer: Benjamin Kleinstiver, Addgene plasmid #139987
  Vector type: Mammalian Expression, CRISPR
Growth in bacteria
  Bacterial resistance: Ampicillin, 100 μg/mL
  Growth temperature: 37°C
  Growth strain: DH5alpha
  Copy number: High Copy
Gene/Insert
  Gene/Insert name: human codon optimized nuclease SpCas9(KWAVIG)-P2A-EGFP (alt names: RAS2999; SpCas9(KWAVIG))
  Species: Synthetic
  Mutation: SpCas9(KWAVIG)=D1135K, S1136W, G1218A, E1219V, R1335I, T1337G
  Promoter: CMV and T7
  Tag / fusion protein: BPNLS-3xFLAG-P2A-EGFP (C terminal on insert)
  Cloning method: Gibson Cloning
  Sequencing primers: 5′ oBK6928-CCAAGTCTCCACCCCATTGACG; 3′ oBK219-GGGAGTGGCACCTTCCAGGGTC
Terms and licenses: Academic/Nonprofit Terms; Industry Terms: Not Available to Industry
How to cite: pCMV-T7-SpCas9(KWAVIG)-P2A-EGFP (RAS2999) was a gift from Benjamin Kleinstiver (Addgene plasmid # 223088 ; http://n2t.net/addgene:223088 ; RRID:Addgene_223088)
